Addgene plasmid #133316: pXGFPC-5 Pxyl-dcas9 (Spy)
Purpose: expresses dcas9 from Streptococcus pyogenes; repressed with 0.2% glucose, induced with 0.3% xylose; for homologous recombination at the xylose locus in Caulobacter crescentus; tetracycline resistance
Depositing lab: Michael Laub. Depositing organization: Massachusetts Institute of Technology. Publication: A CRISPR Interference System for Efficient and Rapid Gene Knockdown in Caulobacter crescentus. Guzzo M, Castro LK, Reisch CR, Guo MS, Laub MT. mBio. 2020 Jan 14;11(1):e02415-19. doi: 10.1128/mBio.02415-19. PubMed 31937638.
Backbone
  Vector backbone: pXGFPC-5
  Backbone size w/o insert (bp): 6296
  Total vector size (bp): 10403
  Vector type: CRISPR
Growth in bacteria
  Bacterial resistance: Tetracycline, 10 μg/mL
  Growth temperature: 37°C
  Growth strain: DH5alpha
  Copy number: Unknown
Gene/Insert
  Gene/Insert name: dcas9 (Streptococcus pyogenes)
  Species: Streptococcus pyogenes
  Insert size (bp): 4107
  Promoter: xylose
  Cloning method: Gibson Cloning
  Sequencing primers: 5′ TGGTCAGACAACCTACTTGCCGTC; 3′ TCGGCTGCGGCGAGCGGTATCA
Resource information
  A portion of this plasmid was derived from a plasmid made by: Jeremy M. Rock "Programmable transcriptional repression in mycobacteria using an orthogonal CRISPR interference platform" Nature microbiology 2017
Terms and licenses: Academic/Nonprofit Terms; Industry Terms: Not Available to Industry
How to cite: pXGFPC-5 Pxyl-dcas9 (Spy) was a gift from Michael Laub (Addgene plasmid # 133316 ; http://n2t.net/addgene:133316 ; RRID:Addgene_133316)
