[The description below was written by a language model from this plasmid's Addgene catalogue record and pLannotate feature annotations shown in this document.]
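Description:
pXGFPC-5 Pxyl-dcas9 (Spy) is a 10.4 kb integrating CRISPR interference plasmid built on the pXGFPC-5 backbone for use in Caulobacter crescentus. It is propagated in E. coli through a ColE1/pUC-type origin and selected with tetracycline, conferred by a tetA efflux gene accompanied by its regulator tetR. An incP oriT allows the plasmid to be mobilised by conjugation. The record states that the plasmid is meant to enter the C. crescentus chromosome by homologous recombination at the xylose locus rather than to be maintained as a free replicon, and no Caulobacter-specific replication origin appears in the annotation.

The payload is a roughly 4.1 kb coding sequence for catalytically dead Cas9 from Streptococcus pyogenes, carrying the D10A and H840A substitutions that abolish nuclease activity while preserving RNA-guided DNA binding. It was inserted by Gibson assembly under the xylose-inducible promoter, so expression is repressed by glucose and induced by xylose. The promoter is not annotated in either feature table. It presumably lies within the roughly 2.4 kb unannotated stretch upstream of dcas9, which would also be expected to supply the homology for integration, but the annotation does not confirm this. rrnB terminator sequences sit upstream of this region and downstream of dcas9, insulating the cassette. The short CmR, lacZα and multiple-cloning-site fragments are backbone remnants with no evident function. No GFP feature is annotated despite the backbone name, and no guide RNA cassette is present, so the sgRNA must be supplied separately. The two sequence records are the same length with identical feature content, differing only in the numbering start point. The construct provides the inducible dCas9 component of a gene knockdown system for C. crescentus.
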