Features (pLannotate 1.2.2; 14 found; start..end, strand, type, name):
      1..19      +  misc_feature   MCS (fragment): pBluescript multiple cloning site
     21..130     -  oriT           oriT: incP origin of transfer
    275..299     +  misc_feature   MCS (fragment): pBluescript multiple cloning site
    299..345     +  terminator     rrnB T1 terminator: transcription terminator T1 from the E. coli rrnB gene
    360..464     +  CDS            CmR (fragment): chloramphenicol acetyltransferase; cat; confers resistance to chloramphenicol
    478..498     +  misc_feature   MCS (fragment): multiple cloning site
   2869..6973    +  CDS            dCas9 (fragment): catalytically dead mutant of the Cas9 endonuclease from the Streptococcus pyogenes Type II CRISPR/Cas system RNA-guided DNA-binding protein that lacks endonuclease activity due to the D10A mutation in the RuvC catalytic domain and the H840A mutation in the HNH catalytic domain
   7076..7096    +  terminator     rrnB T2 terminator (fragment): transcription terminator T2 from the E. coli rrnB gene
   7114..7149    -  misc_feature   MCS (fragment): pBluescript multiple cloning site
   7150..7241    +  CDS            lacZα (fragment): LacZα fragment of β-galactosidase; lacZ fragment
   7368..7956    -  rep_origin     ori: high-copy-number ColE1/pMB1/pBR322/pUC origin of replication
   8058..8149    +  CDS            lacZα (fragment): LacZα fragment of β-galactosidase; lacZ fragment
   8175..9374    -  CDS            TcR (fragment): tetracycline efflux protein; tetA; confers resistance to tetracycline
   9480..10130   +  CDS            TetR (fragment): tetracycline resistance regulatory protein; tetR
>Addgene plasmid #133316 | pXGFPC-5 Pxyl-dcas9 (Spy) | depositor full sequence | sequence record 258476 | pXGFPC-5 Pxyl-dcas9 (Spy) sequence 10403 bps
CCACCGCGGTGGCGGCCGCCCCGGCCAGCCTCGCAGAGCAGGATTCCCGTTGAGCACCGCCAGGTGCGAA
TAAGGGACAGTGAAGAAGGAACACCCGCTCGCGGGTGGGCCTACTTCACCTATCCTGCCCGGCTGACGCC
GTTGGATACACCAAGGAAAGTCTACACGAACCCTTTGGCAAAATCCTGTATATCGTGCGAAAAAGGATGG
ATATACCGAAAAAATCGCTATAATGACCCCGAAGCAGGGTTATGCAGCGGAAAAGATCCGTCGACGGCCG
CTCTAGAACTAGTGGATCCAAATAAAACGAAAGGCTCAGTCGAAAGACTGGGCCTTTCGTTTTATCTGTT
GTTTGTCGCATTATACGCAAGGCGACAAGGTGCTGATGCCGCTGGCGATTCAGGTTCATCATGCCGTTTG
TGATGGCTTCCATGTCGGCAGAATGCTTAATGAATTACAACAGTTTTTATATAAGCTTAGCGCTACCGGA
CTCAGATCCAGATCGAAATGTACCGGCTGAACTGGTGGAAGCACGTTGAGCCTCGTCAAGGACTCATGAA
GCGCGTCCCTGCTCTCAGTCGCCTGCTCGTTACGCCTGAGGTGTCAAAACACCGTCTGTTCATTTGGCTA
GACGCTAGAGTTCTTCCGGATCACAAGCTCCAGGTCGTTACACTCGATGACGACTGCTCATTCGGAGTTT
TACACTCAAGGTTCCACGAGGTGTGGGCTCTTGCAGCGGGGTCGTGGCACGGCTCAGGCAATGATCCGCG
CTACACCATCTCCACCACCTTCGAGACCTTCCCCTTCCCGGAAGGCCTGACGCCCAACATAGCCGCCGTC
GACTATGAGGGCGACCCGCGCGCCCAGGCCATCGCCGCGGCGGCGGCCGAGCTGAACCGGCTGCGGGAAG
CCTGGCTCAATCCGCCCGACCTGGTGCGGATCGAGCCCGAGGTCGTGCCCGGCTATCCCGACCGCGTGCT
GCCCGTCAGCCCCGAGGCGGGCGCCGAGCTGAAGAAGCGCACCCTGACCAACCTCTACAACCAGCGCCCG
GCCTGGCTGGACATGGCCCACCAGCGCCTGGACGCCGCCGTCGCCGCCGCCTACGGCTGGCCCGACGGCC
TGACCGACGACGAGATCCTGGAGCGCCTGTTCGCCCTCAACCAGGAGCGCGCGGCGGCGGGGCGGTAGGT
TAGACCCCTCCAAAACCCCGACCTCCCCGGCGAAGGCCGGGGTCCAGTTACATCCGGAACGCTTGGAGTG
GGCCCGCCTACGGCCTCGACCAACCCGCAGTCGGCAAGGGGTTCGATCTGGACCCCGGCATTCGCCGGGG
AGGTCGGCAGAGAGGTCAGAACCGCGTCTTGCAGCCCTGCTTCAGATGAACCCCGCGCAGGAAGCCGCGG
CGGGCCAGGCCGGCGTCGACGGCGGCGTTCATCTGGCGGTCGGCGGGGGCAGCGCCGGTGACTTCGCGCA
CCAGGCCCCGGAACGGGATGATGCTGTTGATCAGGGTCTTGCCACCGGCCTCGGCCAGCTTGCCGGCTCG
GTTTTCGGCGTACTCGGCGCCGACCTTGTAGTCGGGCCCCAGCGCCGCGTTCAGCGCCTTCACCTCATTG
GCCAGGGCCTGGCAGGACTTCAGACCCGCGAGGCTGTAGGGGTCGTCAAAGGCCTTGGCCAGGACCGGCG
GCACCTCGCGCTTGGACAGGCCGACGTCGCGCACCGGCTGGGTGCCGATGTCGACGGCCTTCTTGCCCGC
CTCGCCCCAGCGGCCGGACGGTTCCTCGGGCTTGGCCGGCGGCTTGACCTGGGCGTGGGCGCTGGAGGCC
AGCAGCACGGCGGCGGCTCCGGCCATGATCAGCAGCTTGTTCGGCATCAAAAGCGCCCTCCCGACAAAAC
ACGCCACGGGAACGGCAAGCCTCGCCGCCGGTTCCCGCCCGCAAGTCCCTCGGCACGAACTCTAAGGCCT
GCGCACGATCCATCGCCACCACAAAGCGTGTCATCCCGGCCGAAGCGCAGCGGAGAGCCGGGACCCAGGG
CCACAAGCACGGCGCTTCGTCACCCCCTGGGTCCCGGATAGCGCTCCGCGCTTCCGGGATGACACGGGTT
TAAGCACTTGGGTGAGAAGCCCTAGTTCGGCGCGCCGCCCGCTTCCAGGTCGAACGCGGCGTCGAAGGCG
TCGTCGCCAGGAACCGTCCCTTCCAGGGCGGCGTCGAACAGGTCTTCGAGCGATGACCAGATGAAGGCCA
TCTGCTCCATGATCGTCGGGACGCTGGCCGGATCGAAGCCGGGGTAGAGGTCTTCCACCAGCCACAGGCC
CGTGCCGGGATCGAAGGCGAAGCGGCAGCCGATCAGGCGGAACTGGGCGCGGGCCATGGTCTCGAACAGG
GCCGTCAGGTCGCGGGCGGCGTCCAGGTCGTCGTGGTCCAGCACCAGGCAGCGGATCTGCAGCCAGCCGT
GGTCGGGCAGCAGGTAGAAGGCGCCCTCGTCCTGATCCTCGCCCGAAACCTCCAGCCCCCGGTCGATGGC
TTCGACGACATAGCCGGCCGCGCGGCAGGTGTCGGTGAGCGCGGCCAGCAGGGCGGCTTCCTGGTCAGGG
GTCAGGTCGGTCATGGGCAAGAGGTCCAGGTCGTGGTTTGTCGGCGGCTTCTAGCATGGACCGCCCGCGC
CCGTGAGGCCGAGGATTTCGCGCTGGTCAGACAACCTACTTGCCGTCCCCACATGTTAGCGCTACCAAGT
GCCGACGAACGCGCGCCGCCGACGGTGTCGGCGCTTCAGACGCTCGAGTTTTGGGGAGACGACCATATGC
CTGCAGGCGCCTTAATTAATATGCATGGTACCTTAAGATCTCGAGCTCCTGACTCAGGAGGTATCGATAT
GGATAAGAAATACTCAATAGGCTTAGCTATCGGCACAAATAGCGTCGGATGGGCGGTGATCACTGATGAA
TATAAGGTTCCGTCTAAAAAGTTCAAGGTTCTGGGAAATACAGACCGCCACAGTATCAAAAAAAATCTTA
TAGGGGCTCTTTTATTTGACAGTGGAGAGACAGCGGAAGCGACTCGTCTCAAACGGACAGCTCGTAGAAG
GTATACACGTCGGAAGAATCGTATTTGTTATCTACAGGAGATTTTTTCAAATGAGATGGCGAAAGTAGAT
GATAGTTTCTTTCATCGACTTGAAGAGTCTTTTTTGGTGGAAGAAGACAAGAAGCATGAACGTCATCCTA
TTTTTGGAAATATAGTAGATGAAGTTGCTTATCATGAGAAATATCCAACTATCTATCATCTGCGAAAAAA
ATTGGTAGATTCTACTGATAAAGCGGATTTGCGCTTAATCTATTTGGCCTTAGCGCATATGATTAAGTTT
CGTGGTCATTTTTTGATTGAGGGAGATTTAAATCCTGATAATAGTGATGTGGACAAACTATTTATCCAGT
TGGTACAAACCTACAATCAATTATTTGAAGAAAACCCTATTAACGCAAGTGGAGTAGATGCTAAAGCGAT
TCTTTCTGCACGATTGAGTAAATCAAGACGATTAGAAAATCTCATTGCTCAGCTCCCCGGTGAGAAGAAA
AATGGCTTATTTGGGAATCTCATTGCTTTGTCATTGGGTTTGACCCCTAATTTTAAATCAAATTTTGATT
TGGCAGAAGATGCTAAATTACAGCTTTCAAAAGATACTTACGATGATGATTTAGATAATTTATTGGCGCA
AATTGGAGATCAATATGCTGATTTGTTTTTGGCAGCTAAGAATTTATCAGATGCTATTTTACTTTCAGAT
ATCCTAAGAGTAAATACTGAAATAACTAAGGCTCCCCTATCAGCTTCAATGATTAAACGCTACGATGAAC
ATCATCAAGACTTGACTCTTTTAAAAGCTTTAGTTCGACAACAACTTCCAGAAAAGTATAAAGAAATCTT
TTTTGATCAATCAAAAAACGGATATGCAGGTTATATTGATGGGGGAGCTAGCCAAGAAGAATTTTATAAA
TTTATCAAACCAATTTTAGAAAAAATGGATGGTACTGAGGAATTATTGGTGAAACTAAATCGTGAAGATT
TGCTGCGCAAGCAACGGACCTTTGACAACGGCTCTATTCCCCATCAAATTCACTTGGGTGAGCTGCATGC
TATTTTGAGAAGACAAGAAGACTTTTATCCATTTTTAAAAGACAATCGTGAGAAGATTGAAAAAATCTTG
ACTTTTCGAATTCCTTATTATGTTGGTCCATTGGCGCGTGGCAATAGTCGTTTTGCATGGATGACTCGGA
AGTCTGAAGAAACAATTACCCCATGGAATTTTGAAGAAGTTGTCGATAAAGGTGCTTCAGCTCAATCATT
TATTGAACGCATGACAAACTTTGATAAAAATCTTCCAAATGAAAAAGTACTACCAAAACATAGTTTGCTT
TATGAGTATTTTACGGTTTATAACGAATTGACAAAGGTCAAATATGTTACTGAAGGAATGCGAAAACCAG
CATTTCTTTCAGGTGAACAGAAGAAAGCCATTGTTGATTTACTCTTCAAAACAAATCGAAAAGTAACCGT
TAAGCAATTAAAAGAAGATTATTTCAAAAAAATAGAATGTTTTGATAGTGTTGAAATTTCAGGAGTTGAA
GATAGATTTAATGCTTCATTAGGTACCTACCATGATTTGCTAAAAATTATTAAAGATAAAGATTTTTTGG
ATAATGAAGAAAATGAAGATATCTTAGAGGATATTGTTTTAACATTGACCTTATTTGAAGATAGGGAGAT
GATTGAGGAAAGACTTAAAACATATGCTCACCTCTTTGATGATAAGGTGATGAAACAGCTTAAACGTCGC
CGTTATACTGGTTGGGGACGTTTGTCTCGAAAATTGATTAATGGTATTAGGGATAAGCAATCTGGCAAAA
CAATATTAGATTTTTTGAAATCAGATGGTTTTGCCAATCGCAATTTTATGCAGCTGATCCATGATGATAG
TTTGACATTTAAAGAAGACATTCAAAAAGCACAAGTGTCTGGACAAGGCGATAGTTTACATGAACATATT
GCAAATTTAGCTGGTAGCCCTGCTATTAAAAAAGGTATTTTACAGACTGTAAAAGTTGTTGATGAATTGG
TCAAAGTAATGGGGCGGCATAAGCCAGAAAATATCGTTATTGAAATGGCACGTGAAAATCAGACAACTCA
AAAGGGCCAGAAAAATTCGCGAGAGCGTATGAAACGAATCGAAGAAGGTATCAAAGAATTAGGAAGTCAG
ATTCTTAAAGAGCATCCTGTTGAAAATACTCAATTGCAAAATGAAAAGCTCTATCTCTATTATCTCCAAA
ATGGAAGAGACATGTATGTGGACCAAGAATTAGATATTAATCGTTTAAGTGATTATGATGTCGATGCCAT
TGTTCCACAAAGTTTCCTTAAAGACGATTCAATAGACAATAAGGTCTTAACGCGTTCTGATAAAAATCGT
GGTAAATCGGATAACGTTCCAAGTGAAGAAGTAGTCAAAAAGATGAAAAACTATTGGAGACAACTTCTAA
ACGCCAAGTTAATCACTCAACGTAAGTTTGATAATTTAACGAAAGCTGAACGTGGAGGTTTGAGTGAACT
TGATAAAGCTGGTTTTATCAAACGCCAATTGGTTGAAACTCGCCAAATCACTAAGCATGTGGCACAAATT
TTGGATAGTCGCATGAATACTAAATACGATGAAAATGATAAACTTATTCGAGAGGTTAAAGTGATTACCT
TAAAATCTAAATTAGTTTCTGACTTCCGAAAAGATTTCCAATTCTATAAAGTACGTGAGATTAACAATTA
CCATCATGCCCATGATGCGTATCTAAATGCCGTCGTTGGAACTGCTTTGATTAAGAAATATCCAAAACTT
GAATCGGAGTTTGTCTATGGTGATTATAAAGTTTATGATGTTCGTAAAATGATTGCTAAGTCTGAGCAAG
AAATAGGCAAAGCAACCGCAAAATATTTCTTTTACTCTAATATCATGAACTTCTTCAAAACAGAAATTAC
ACTTGCAAATGGAGAGATTCGCAAACGCCCTCTAATCGAAACTAATGGGGAAACTGGAGAAATTGTCTGG
GATAAAGGGCGAGATTTTGCCACAGTGCGCAAAGTATTGTCCATGCCCCAAGTCAATATTGTCAAGAAAA
CAGAAGTACAGACAGGCGGATTCTCCAAGGAGTCAATTTTACCAAAAAGAAATTCGGACAAGCTTATTGC
TCGTAAAAAAGACTGGGATCCAAAAAAATATGGTGGTTTTGATAGTCCAACGGTAGCTTATTCAGTCCTA
GTGGTTGCTAAGGTGGAAAAAGGGAAATCGAAGAAGTTAAAATCCGTTAAAGAGTTACTAGGGATCACAA
TTATGGAAAGAAGTTCCTTTGAAAAAAATCCGATTGACTTTTTAGAAGCTAAAGGATATAAGGAAGTTAA
AAAAGACTTAATCATTAAACTACCTAAATATAGTCTTTTTGAGTTAGAAAACGGTCGTAAACGGATGCTG
GCTAGTGCCGGAGAATTACAAAAAGGAAATGAGCTGGCTCTGCCAAGCAAATATGTGAATTTTTTATATT
TAGCTAGTCATTATGAAAAGTTGAAGGGTAGTCCAGAAGATAACGAACAAAAACAATTGTTTGTGGAGCA
GCATAAGCATTATTTAGATGAGATTATTGAGCAAATCAGTGAATTTTCTAAGCGTGTTATTTTAGCAGAT
GCCAATTTAGATAAAGTTCTTAGTGCATATAACAAACATAGAGACAAACCAATACGTGAACAAGCAGAAA
ATATTATTCATTTATTTACGTTGACGAATCTTGGAGCTCCCGCTGCTTTTAAATATTTTGATACAACAAT
TGATCGTAAACGATATACGTCTACAAAAGAAGTTTTAGATGCCACTCTTATCCATCAATCCATCACTGGT
CTTTATGAAACACGCATTGATTTGAGTCAGCTAGGAGGTGACTAAATACTCTGGCCATTTTTCTTTACCG
CCTTTGAGTGAGCTGATACCGCTCGCCGCAGCCGAACGACCGAGCGCAACGCGTGCGGCCGCTGATTAGC
TAAGCAGAAGGCCATCCTGACGGATGCCTTTTTCGCTTGCTAGCTGCAGCCCGGGGGATCCACTAGTTCT
AGAGCGGCCATTCACTGGCCGTCGTTTTACAACGTCGTGACTGGGAAAACCCTGGCGTTACCCAACTTAA
TCGCCTTGCAGCACATCCCCCTTTCGCCAGCGGTATCAGCTCACTCAAAGGCGGTAATACGGTTATCCAC
AGAATCAGGGGATAACGCAGGAAAGAACATGTGAGCAAAAGGCCAGCAAAAGGCCAGGAACCGTAAAAAG
GCCGCGTTGCTGGCGTTTTTCCATAGGCTCCGCCCCCCTGACGAGCATCACAAAAATCGACGCTCAAGTC
AGAGGTGGCGAAACCCGACAGGACTATAAAGATACCAGGCGTTTCCCCCTGGAAGCTCCCTCGTGCGCTC
TCCTGTTCCGACCCTGCCGCTTACCGGATACCTGTCCGCCTTTCTCCCTTCGGGAAGCGTGGCGCTTTCT
CATAGCTCACGCTGTAGGTATCTCAGTTCGGTGTAGGTCGTTCGCTCCAAGCTGGGCTGTGTGCACGAAC
CCCCCGTTCAGCCCGACCGCTGCGCCTTATCCGGTAACTATCGTCTTGAGTCCAACCCGGTAAGACACGA
CTTATCGCCACTGGCAGCAGCCACTGGTAACAGGATTAGCAGAGCGAGGTATGTAGGCGGTGCTACAGAG
TTCTTGAAGTGGTGGCCTAACTACGGCTACACTAGAAGAACAGTATTTGGTATCTGCGCTCTGCTGAAGC
CAGTTACCTTCGGAAAAAGAGTTGGTAGCTCTTGATCCGGCAAACAAACCACCGCTGGTAGCGGTGGTTT
TTTTGTTTGCAAGCAGCAGATTACGCGCAGAAAAAAAGGATCTCAAGAAGATCCTTTGATCTTTTCTACG
GGGTCTGACGCTCAGTGGAACGAAAACTCACGTTAAGGGATTTTGGTCATACGAGGCCCTTTCGTCTTCA
AGAATTAATTCACTGGCCGTCGTTTTACAACGTCGTGACTGGGAAAACCCTGGCGTTACCCAACTTAATC
GCCTTGCAGCACATCCCCCTTTCGCCAGCAGATCCGTCCCTATCGTTTCCACGATCAGCGATCGGCTCGT
TGCCCTGCGCCGCTCCAAAGCCCGCGACGCAGCGCCGGCAGGCAGAGCAAGTAGAGGGCAGCGCCTGCAA
TCCATGCCCACCCGTTCCACGTTGTTATAGAAGCCGCATAGATCGCCGTGAAGAGGAGGGGTCCGACGAT
CGAGGTCAGGCTGGTGAGCGCCGCCAGTGAGCCTTGCAGCTGCCCCTGACGTTCCTCATCCACCTGCCTG
GACAACATTGCTTGCAGCGCCGGCATTCCGATGCCACCCGAAGCAAGCAGGACCATGATCGGGAACGCCA
TCCATCCCCGTGTCGCGAAGGCAAGCAGGATGTAGCCTGTGCCGTCGGCAATCATTCCGAGCATGAGTGC
CCGCCTTTCGCCGAGCCGGGCGGCTACAGGGCCGGTGATCATTGCCTGGGCGAGTGAATGCAGAATGCCA
AATGCGGCAAGCGAAATGCCGATCGTGGTCGCGTCCCAGTGAAAGCGATCCTCGCCGAAAATGACCCAAA
GCGCGGCCGGCACCTGTCCGACAAGTTGCATGATGAAGAAGACCGCCATCAGGGCGGCGACGACGGTCAT
GCCCCGGGCCCACCGAACGAAGCTGAGCGGGTTGAGAGCCTCCCGGCGTAACGGCCGGCGTTCGCCTTTG
TGCGACTCCGGCAAAAGGAAACAGCCCGTCAGGAAATTGAGGCCGTTCAAGGCTGCCGCGGCGAAGAACG
GAGCGTGGGGGGAGAAACCGCCCATCAGCCCACCGAGCACAGGTCCCGCGACCATCCCGAACCCGAAACA
GGCGCTCATGAAGCCGAAGTGCCGCGCGCGCTCATCGCCATCAGTGATATCGGCAATATAAGCGCCGGCT
ACCGCCCCAGTCGCCCCGGTGATGCCGGCCACGATCCGCCCGATATAGAGAACCCAAAGGAAAGGCGCTG
TCGCCATGATGGCGTAGTCGACAGTGGCGCCGGCCAGCGAGACGAGCAAGATTGGCCGCCGCCCGAAACG
ATCCGACAGCGCGCCCAGCACAGGTGCGCAGGCAAATTGCACCAACGCATACAGCGCCAGCAGAATGCCA
TAGTGGGCGGTGACGTCGTTCGAGTGAACCAGATCGCGCAGGAGGCCCGGCAGCACCGGCATAATCAGGC
CGATGCCGACAGCGTCGAGCGCGACAGTGCTCAGAATTACGATCAGGGGTATGTTGGGTTTCACGTCTGG
CCTCCGGACCAGCCTCCGCTGGTCCGATTGAACGCGCGGATTCTTTATCACTGATAAGTTGGTGGACATA
TTATGTTTATCAGTGATAAAGTGTCAAGCATGACAAAGTTGCAGCCGAATACAGTGATCCGTGCCGCCCT
AGACCTGTTGAACGAGGTCGGCGTAGACGGTCTGACGACACGCAAACTGGCGGAACGGTTGGGGGTTCAG
CAGCCGGCGCTTTACTGGCACTTCAGGAACAAGCGGGCGCTGCTCGACGCACTGGCCGAAGCCATGCTGG
CGGAGAATCATAGCACTTCGGTGCCGAGAGCCGACGACGACTGGCGCTCATTTCTGACTGGGAATGCCCG
CAGCTTCAGGCAGGCGCTGCTCGCCTACCGCGATGGCGCGCGCATCCATGCCGGCACGCGACCGGGCGCA
CCGCAGATGGAAACGGCCGACGCGCAGCTTCGCTTCCTCTGCGAGGCGGGTTTTTCGGCCGGGGACGCCG
TCAATGCGCTGATGACAATCAGCTACTTCACTGTTGGGGCCGTGCTTGAGGAGCAGGCCGGCGACAGCGA
TGCCGGCGAGCGCGGCGGCACCGTTGAACAGGCTCCGCTCTCGCCGCTGTTGCGGGCCGCGATAGACGCC
TTCGACGAAGCCGGTCCGGACGCAGCGTTCGAGCAGGGACTCGCGGTGATTGTCGATGGATTGGCGAAAA
GGAGGCTCGTTGTCAGGAACGTTGAAGGACCGAGAAAGGGTGACGATTGATCAGGACCGCTGCCGGAGCG
CAACCCACTCACTACAGCAGAGCCATGTAGACAACATCCCCTCCCCCTTTCCACCGCGTCAGACGCCCGT
AGCAGCCCGCTACGGGCTTTTTCATGCCCTGCCCTAGCGTCCAAGCCTCACGGCCGCGCTCGGCCTCTCT
GGCGGCCTTCTGGCGCTCCTGCTGCGGCGTCCGCTCGTATGATGATATATTTTTATCTTGTGCAATGTAA
CATCAGAGATTTTGAGACACAACGTGGCTTTCCCCCCCCCCCC
