Features (pLannotate 1.2.2; 14 found; start..end, strand, type, name):
     63..87      +  misc_feature   MCS (fragment): pBluescript multiple cloning site
     87..133     +  terminator     rrnB T1 terminator: transcription terminator T1 from the E. coli rrnB gene
    148..252     +  CDS            CmR (fragment): chloramphenicol acetyltransferase; cat; confers resistance to chloramphenicol
    266..286     +  misc_feature   MCS (fragment): multiple cloning site
   2657..6761    +  CDS            dCas9 (fragment): catalytically dead mutant of the Cas9 endonuclease from the Streptococcus pyogenes Type II CRISPR/Cas system RNA-guided DNA-binding protein that lacks endonuclease activity due to the D10A mutation in the RuvC catalytic domain and the H840A mutation in the HNH catalytic domain
   6864..6884    +  terminator     rrnB T2 terminator (fragment): transcription terminator T2 from the E. coli rrnB gene
   6902..6937    -  misc_feature   MCS (fragment): pBluescript multiple cloning site
   6938..7029    +  CDS            lacZα (fragment): LacZα fragment of β-galactosidase; lacZ fragment
   7156..7744    -  rep_origin     ori: high-copy-number ColE1/pMB1/pBR322/pUC origin of replication
   7846..7937    +  CDS            lacZα (fragment): LacZα fragment of β-galactosidase; lacZ fragment
   7963..9162    -  CDS            TcR: tetracycline efflux protein; tetA; confers resistance to tetracycline
   9268..9918    +  CDS            TetR: tetracycline resistance regulatory protein; tetR
  10192..10210   +  misc_feature   MCS (fragment): pBluescript multiple cloning site
  10212..10321   -  oriT           oriT: incP origin of transfer
>Addgene plasmid #133316 | pXGFPC-5 Pxyl-dcas9 (Spy) | addgene full sequence | sequence record 266825 | Addgene NGS Result
ATACCGAAAAAATCGCTATAATGACCCCGAAGCAGGGTTATGCAGCGGAAAAGATCCGTCGACGGCCGCT
CTAGAACTAGTGGATCCAAATAAAACGAAAGGCTCAGTCGAAAGACTGGGCCTTTCGTTTTATCTGTTGT
TTGTCGCATTATACGCAAGGCGACAAGGTGCTGATGCCGCTGGCGATTCAGGTTCATCATGCCGTTTGTG
ATGGCTTCCATGTCGGCAGAATGCTTAATGAATTACAACAGTTTTTATATAAGCTTAGCGCTACCGGACT
CAGATCCAGATCGAAATGTACCGGCTGAACTGGTGGAAGCACGTTGAGCCTCGTCAAGGACTCATGAAGC
GCGTCCCTGCTCTCAGTCGCCTGCTCGTTACGCCTGAGGTGTCAAAACACCGTCTGTTCATTTGGCTAGA
CGCTAGAGTTCTTCCGGATCACAAGCTCCAGGTCGTTACACTCGATGACGACTGCTCATTCGGAGTTTTA
CACTCAAGGTTCCACGAGGTGTGGGCTCTTGCAGCGGGGTCGTGGCACGGCTCAGGCAATGATCCGCGCT
ACACCATCTCCACCACCTTCGAGACCTTCCCCTTCCCGGAAGGCCTGACGCCCAACATAGCCGCCGTCGA
CTATGAGGGCGACCCGCGCGCCCAGGCCATCGCCGCGGCGGCGGCCGAGCTGAACCGGCTGCGGGAAGCC
TGGCTCAATCCGCCCGACCTGGTGCGGATCGAGCCCGAGGTCGTGCCCGGCTATCCCGACCGCGTGCTGC
CCGTCAGCCCCGAGGCGGGCGCCGAGCTGAAGAAGCGCACCCTGACCAACCTCTACAACCAGCGCCCGGC
CTGGCTGGACATGGCCCACCAGCGCCTGGACGCCGCCGTCGCCGCCGCCTACGGCTGGCCCGACGGCCTG
ACCGACGACGAGATCCTGGAGCGCCTGTTCGCCCTCAACCAGGAGCGCGCGGCGGCGGGGCGGTAGGTTA
GACCCCTCCAAAACCCCGACCTCCCCGGCGAAGGCCGGGGTCCAGTTACATCCGGAACGCTTGGAGTGGG
CCCGCCTACGGCCTCGACCAACCCGCAGTCGGCAAGGGGTTCGATCTGGACCCCGGCATTCGCCGGGGAG
GTCGGCAGAGAGGTCAGAACCGCGTCTTGCAGCCCTGCTTCAGATGAACCCCGCGCAGGAAGCCGCGGCG
GGCCAGGCCGGCGTCGACGGCGGCGTTCATCTGGCGGTCGGCGGGGGCAGCGCCGGTGACTTCGCGCACC
AGGCCCCGGAACGGGATGATGCTGTTGATCAGGGTCTTGCCACCGGCCTCGGCCAGCTTGCCGGCTCGGT
TTTCGGCGTACTCGGCGCCGACCTTGTAGTCGGGCCCCAGCGCCGCGTTCAGCGCCTTCACCTCATTGGC
CAGGGCCTGGCAGGACTTCAGACCCGCGAGGCTGTAGGGGTCGTCAAAGGCCTTGGCCAGGACCGGCGGC
ACCTCGCGCTTGGACAGGCCGACGTCGCGCACCGGCTGGGTGCCGATGTCGACGGCCTTCTTGCCCGCCT
CGCCCCAGCGGCCGGACGGTTCCTCGGGCTTGGCCGGCGGCTTGACCTGGGCGTGGGCGCTGGAGGCCAG
CAGCACGGCGGCGGCTCCGGCCATGATCAGCAGCTTGTTCGGCATCAAAAGCGCCCTCCCGACAAAACAC
GCCACGGGAACGGCAAGCCTCGCCGCCGGTTCCCGCCCGCAAGTCCCTCGGCACGAACTCTAAGGCCTGC
GCACGATCCATCGCCACCACAAAGCGTGTCATCCCGGCCGAAGCGCAGCGGAGAGCCGGGACCCAGGGCC
ACAAGCACGGCGCTTCGTCACCCCCTGGGTCCCGGATAGCGCTCCGCGCTTCCGGGATGACACGGGTTTA
AGCACTTGGGTGAGAAGCCCTAGTTCGGCGCGCCGCCCGCTTCCAGGTCGAACGCGGCGTCGAAGGCGTC
GTCGCCAGGAACCGTCCCTTCCAGGGCGGCGTCGAACAGGTCTTCGAGCGATGACCAGATGAAGGCCATC
TGCTCCATGATCGTCGGGACGCTGGCCGGATCGAAGCCGGGGTAGAGGTCTTCCACCAGCCACAGGCCCG
TGCCGGGATCGAAGGCGAAGCGGCAGCCGATCAGGCGGAACTGGGCGCGGGCCATGGTCTCGAACAGGGC
CGTCAGGTCGCGGGCGGCGTCCAGGTCGTCGTGGTCCAGCACCAGGCAGCGGATCTGCAGCCAGCCGTGG
TCGGGCAGCAGGTAGAAGGCGCCCTCGTCCTGATCCTCGCCCGAAACCTCCAGCCCCCGGTCGATGGCTT
CGACGACATAGCCGGCCGCGCGGCAGGTGTCGGTGAGCGCGGCCAGCAGGGCGGCTTCCTGGTCAGGGGT
CAGGTCGGTCATGGGCAAGAGGTCCAGGTCGTGGTTTGTCGGCGGCTTCTAGCATGGACCGCCCGCGCCC
GTGAGGCCGAGGATTTCGCGCTGGTCAGACAACCTACTTGCCGTCCCCACATGTTAGCGCTACCAAGTGC
CGACGAACGCGCGCCGCCGACGGTGTCGGCGCTTCAGACGCTCGAGTTTTGGGGAGACGACCATATGCCT
GCAGGCGCCTTAATTAATATGCATGGTACCTTAAGATCTCGAGCTCCTGACTCAGGAGGTATCGATATGG
ATAAGAAATACTCAATAGGCTTAGCTATCGGCACAAATAGCGTCGGATGGGCGGTGATCACTGATGAATA
TAAGGTTCCGTCTAAAAAGTTCAAGGTTCTGGGAAATACAGACCGCCACAGTATCAAAAAAAATCTTATA
GGGGCTCTTTTATTTGACAGTGGAGAGACAGCGGAAGCGACTCGTCTCAAACGGACAGCTCGTAGAAGGT
ATACACGTCGGAAGAATCGTATTTGTTATCTACAGGAGATTTTTTCAAATGAGATGGCGAAAGTAGATGA
TAGTTTCTTTCATCGACTTGAAGAGTCTTTTTTGGTGGAAGAAGACAAGAAGCATGAACGTCATCCTATT
TTTGGAAATATAGTAGATGAAGTTGCTTATCATGAGAAATATCCAACTATCTATCATCTGCGAAAAAAAT
TGGTAGATTCTACTGATAAAGCGGATTTGCGCTTAATCTATTTGGCCTTAGCGCATATGATTAAGTTTCG
TGGTCATTTTTTGATTGAGGGAGATTTAAATCCTGATAATAGTGATGTGGACAAACTATTTATCCAGTTG
GTACAAACCTACAATCAATTATTTGAAGAAAACCCTATTAACGCAAGTGGAGTAGATGCTAAAGCGATTC
TTTCTGCACGATTGAGTAAATCAAGACGATTAGAAAATCTCATTGCTCAGCTCCCCGGTGAGAAGAAAAA
TGGCTTATTTGGGAATCTCATTGCTTTGTCATTGGGTTTGACCCCTAATTTTAAATCAAATTTTGATTTG
GCAGAAGATGCTAAATTACAGCTTTCAAAAGATACTTACGATGATGATTTAGATAATTTATTGGCGCAAA
TTGGAGATCAATATGCTGATTTGTTTTTGGCAGCTAAGAATTTATCAGATGCTATTTTACTTTCAGATAT
CCTAAGAGTAAATACTGAAATAACTAAGGCTCCCCTATCAGCTTCAATGATTAAACGCTACGATGAACAT
CATCAAGACTTGACTCTTTTAAAAGCTTTAGTTCGACAACAACTTCCAGAAAAGTATAAAGAAATCTTTT
TTGATCAATCAAAAAACGGATATGCAGGTTATATTGATGGGGGAGCTAGCCAAGAAGAATTTTATAAATT
TATCAAACCAATTTTAGAAAAAATGGATGGTACTGAGGAATTATTGGTGAAACTAAATCGTGAAGATTTG
CTGCGCAAGCAACGGACCTTTGACAACGGCTCTATTCCCCATCAAATTCACTTGGGTGAGCTGCATGCTA
TTTTGAGAAGACAAGAAGACTTTTATCCATTTTTAAAAGACAATCGTGAGAAGATTGAAAAAATCTTGAC
TTTTCGAATTCCTTATTATGTTGGTCCATTGGCGCGTGGCAATAGTCGTTTTGCATGGATGACTCGGAAG
TCTGAAGAAACAATTACCCCATGGAATTTTGAAGAAGTTGTCGATAAAGGTGCTTCAGCTCAATCATTTA
TTGAACGCATGACAAACTTTGATAAAAATCTTCCAAATGAAAAAGTACTACCAAAACATAGTTTGCTTTA
TGAGTATTTTACGGTTTATAACGAATTGACAAAGGTCAAATATGTTACTGAAGGAATGCGAAAACCAGCA
TTTCTTTCAGGTGAACAGAAGAAAGCCATTGTTGATTTACTCTTCAAAACAAATCGAAAAGTAACCGTTA
AGCAATTAAAAGAAGATTATTTCAAAAAAATAGAATGTTTTGATAGTGTTGAAATTTCAGGAGTTGAAGA
TAGATTTAATGCTTCATTAGGTACCTACCATGATTTGCTAAAAATTATTAAAGATAAAGATTTTTTGGAT
AATGAAGAAAATGAAGATATCTTAGAGGATATTGTTTTAACATTGACCTTATTTGAAGATAGGGAGATGA
TTGAGGAAAGACTTAAAACATATGCTCACCTCTTTGATGATAAGGTGATGAAACAGCTTAAACGTCGCCG
TTATACTGGTTGGGGACGTTTGTCTCGAAAATTGATTAATGGTATTAGGGATAAGCAATCTGGCAAAACA
ATATTAGATTTTTTGAAATCAGATGGTTTTGCCAATCGCAATTTTATGCAGCTGATCCATGATGATAGTT
TGACATTTAAAGAAGACATTCAAAAAGCACAAGTGTCTGGACAAGGCGATAGTTTACATGAACATATTGC
AAATTTAGCTGGTAGCCCTGCTATTAAAAAAGGTATTTTACAGACTGTAAAAGTTGTTGATGAATTGGTC
AAAGTAATGGGGCGGCATAAGCCAGAAAATATCGTTATTGAAATGGCACGTGAAAATCAGACAACTCAAA
AGGGCCAGAAAAATTCGCGAGAGCGTATGAAACGAATCGAAGAAGGTATCAAAGAATTAGGAAGTCAGAT
TCTTAAAGAGCATCCTGTTGAAAATACTCAATTGCAAAATGAAAAGCTCTATCTCTATTATCTCCAAAAT
GGAAGAGACATGTATGTGGACCAAGAATTAGATATTAATCGTTTAAGTGATTATGATGTCGATGCCATTG
TTCCACAAAGTTTCCTTAAAGACGATTCAATAGACAATAAGGTCTTAACGCGTTCTGATAAAAATCGTGG
TAAATCGGATAACGTTCCAAGTGAAGAAGTAGTCAAAAAGATGAAAAACTATTGGAGACAACTTCTAAAC
GCCAAGTTAATCACTCAACGTAAGTTTGATAATTTAACGAAAGCTGAACGTGGAGGTTTGAGTGAACTTG
ATAAAGCTGGTTTTATCAAACGCCAATTGGTTGAAACTCGCCAAATCACTAAGCATGTGGCACAAATTTT
GGATAGTCGCATGAATACTAAATACGATGAAAATGATAAACTTATTCGAGAGGTTAAAGTGATTACCTTA
AAATCTAAATTAGTTTCTGACTTCCGAAAAGATTTCCAATTCTATAAAGTACGTGAGATTAACAATTACC
ATCATGCCCATGATGCGTATCTAAATGCCGTCGTTGGAACTGCTTTGATTAAGAAATATCCAAAACTTGA
ATCGGAGTTTGTCTATGGTGATTATAAAGTTTATGATGTTCGTAAAATGATTGCTAAGTCTGAGCAAGAA
ATAGGCAAAGCAACCGCAAAATATTTCTTTTACTCTAATATCATGAACTTCTTCAAAACAGAAATTACAC
TTGCAAATGGAGAGATTCGCAAACGCCCTCTAATCGAAACTAATGGGGAAACTGGAGAAATTGTCTGGGA
TAAAGGGCGAGATTTTGCCACAGTGCGCAAAGTATTGTCCATGCCCCAAGTCAATATTGTCAAGAAAACA
GAAGTACAGACAGGCGGATTCTCCAAGGAGTCAATTTTACCAAAAAGAAATTCGGACAAGCTTATTGCTC
GTAAAAAAGACTGGGATCCAAAAAAATATGGTGGTTTTGATAGTCCAACGGTAGCTTATTCAGTCCTAGT
GGTTGCTAAGGTGGAAAAAGGGAAATCGAAGAAGTTAAAATCCGTTAAAGAGTTACTAGGGATCACAATT
ATGGAAAGAAGTTCCTTTGAAAAAAATCCGATTGACTTTTTAGAAGCTAAAGGATATAAGGAAGTTAAAA
AAGACTTAATCATTAAACTACCTAAATATAGTCTTTTTGAGTTAGAAAACGGTCGTAAACGGATGCTGGC
TAGTGCCGGAGAATTACAAAAAGGAAATGAGCTGGCTCTGCCAAGCAAATATGTGAATTTTTTATATTTA
GCTAGTCATTATGAAAAGTTGAAGGGTAGTCCAGAAGATAACGAACAAAAACAATTGTTTGTGGAGCAGC
ATAAGCATTATTTAGATGAGATTATTGAGCAAATCAGTGAATTTTCTAAGCGTGTTATTTTAGCAGATGC
CAATTTAGATAAAGTTCTTAGTGCATATAACAAACATAGAGACAAACCAATACGTGAACAAGCAGAAAAT
ATTATTCATTTATTTACGTTGACGAATCTTGGAGCTCCCGCTGCTTTTAAATATTTTGATACAACAATTG
ATCGTAAACGATATACGTCTACAAAAGAAGTTTTAGATGCCACTCTTATCCATCAATCCATCACTGGTCT
TTATGAAACACGCATTGATTTGAGTCAGCTAGGAGGTGACTAAATACTCTGGCCATTTTTCTTTACCGCC
TTTGAGTGAGCTGATACCGCTCGCCGCAGCCGAACGACCGAGCGCAACGCGTGCGGCCGCTGATTAGCTA
AGCAGAAGGCCATCCTGACGGATGCCTTTTTCGCTTGCTAGCTGCAGCCCGGGGGATCCACTAGTTCTAG
AGCGGCCATTCACTGGCCGTCGTTTTACAACGTCGTGACTGGGAAAACCCTGGCGTTACCCAACTTAATC
GCCTTGCAGCACATCCCCCTTTCGCCAGCGGTATCAGCTCACTCAAAGGCGGTAATACGGTTATCCACAG
AATCAGGGGATAACGCAGGAAAGAACATGTGAGCAAAAGGCCAGCAAAAGGCCAGGAACCGTAAAAAGGC
CGCGTTGCTGGCGTTTTTCCATAGGCTCCGCCCCCCTGACGAGCATCACAAAAATCGACGCTCAAGTCAG
AGGTGGCGAAACCCGACAGGACTATAAAGATACCAGGCGTTTCCCCCTGGAAGCTCCCTCGTGCGCTCTC
CTGTTCCGACCCTGCCGCTTACCGGATACCTGTCCGCCTTTCTCCCTTCGGGAAGCGTGGCGCTTTCTCA
TAGCTCACGCTGTAGGTATCTCAGTTCGGTGTAGGTCGTTCGCTCCAAGCTGGGCTGTGTGCACGAACCC
CCCGTTCAGCCCGACCGCTGCGCCTTATCCGGTAACTATCGTCTTGAGTCCAACCCGGTAAGACACGACT
TATCGCCACTGGCAGCAGCCACTGGTAACAGGATTAGCAGAGCGAGGTATGTAGGCGGTGCTACAGAGTT
CTTGAAGTGGTGGCCTAACTACGGCTACACTAGAAGAACAGTATTTGGTATCTGCGCTCTGCTGAAGCCA
GTTACCTTCGGAAAAAGAGTTGGTAGCTCTTGATCCGGCAAACAAACCACCGCTGGTAGCGGTGGTTTTT
TTGTTTGCAAGCAGCAGATTACGCGCAGAAAAAAAGGATCTCAAGAAGATCCTTTGATCTTTTCTACGGG
GTCTGACGCTCAGTGGAACGAAAACTCACGTTAAGGGATTTTGGTCATACGAGGCCCTTTCGTCTTCAAG
AATTAATTCACTGGCCGTCGTTTTACAACGTCGTGACTGGGAAAACCCTGGCGTTACCCAACTTAATCGC
CTTGCAGCACATCCCCCTTTCGCCAGCAGATCCGTCCCTATCGTTTCCACGATCAGCGATCGGCTCGTTG
CCCTGCGCCGCTCCAAAGCCCGCGACGCAGCGCCGGCAGGCAGAGCAAGTAGAGGGCAGCGCCTGCAATC
CATGCCCACCCGTTCCACGTTGTTATAGAAGCCGCATAGATCGCCGTGAAGAGGAGGGGTCCGACGATCG
AGGTCAGGCTGGTGAGCGCCGCCAGTGAGCCTTGCAGCTGCCCCTGACGTTCCTCATCCACCTGCCTGGA
CAACATTGCTTGCAGCGCCGGCATTCCGATGCCACCCGAAGCAAGCAGGACCATGATCGGGAACGCCATC
CATCCCCGTGTCGCGAAGGCAAGCAGGATGTAGCCTGTGCCGTCGGCAATCATTCCGAGCATGAGTGCCC
GCCTTTCGCCGAGCCGGGCGGCTACAGGGCCGGTGATCATTGCCTGGGCGAGTGAATGCAGAATGCCAAA
TGCGGCAAGCGAAATGCCGATCGTGGTCGCGTCCCAGTGAAAGCGATCCTCGCCGAAAATGACCCAAAGC
GCGGCCGGCACCTGTCCGACAAGTTGCATGATGAAGAAGACCGCCATCAGGGCGGCGACGACGGTCATGC
CCCGGGCCCACCGGAACGAAGCGAGCGGGTTGAGAGCCTCCCGGCGTAACGGCCGGCGTTCGCCTTTGTG
CGACTCCGGCAAAAGGAAACAGCCCGTCAGGAAATTGAGGCCGTTCAAGGCTGCCGCGGCGAAGAACGGA
GCGTGGGGGGAGAAACCGCCCATCAGCCCACCGAGCACAGGTCCCGCGACCATCCCGAACCCGAAACAGG
CGCTCATGAAGCCGAAGTGCCGCGCGCGCTCATCGCCATCAGTGATATCGGCAATATAAGCGCCGGCTAC
CGCCCCAGTCGCCCCGGTGATGCCGGCCACGATCCGCCCGATATAGAGAACCCAAAGGAAAGGCGCTGTC
GCCATGATGGCGTAGTCGACAGTGGCGCCGGCCAGCGAGACGAGCAAGATTGGCCGCCGCCCGAAACGAT
CCGACAGCGCGCCCAGCACAGGTGCGCAGGCAAATTGCACCAACGCATACAGCGCCAGCAGAATGCCATA
GTGGGCGGTGACGTCGTTCGAGTGAACCAGATCGCGCAGGAGGCCCGGCAGCACCGGCATAATCAGGCCG
ATGCCGACAGCGTCGAGCGCGACAGTGCTCAGAATTACGATCAGGGGTATGTTGGGTTTCACGTCTGGCC
TCCGGACCAGCCTCCGCTGGTCCGATTGAACGCGCGGATTCTTTATCACTGATAAGTTGGTGGACATATT
ATGTTTATCAGTGATAAAGTGTCAAGCATGACAAAGTTGCAGCCGAATACAGTGATCCGTGCCGCCCTGG
ACCTGTTGAACGAGGTCGGCGTAGACGGTCTGACGACACGCAAACTGGCGGAACGGTTGGGGGTTCAGCA
GCCGGCGCTTTACTGGCACTTCAGGAACAAGCGGGCGCTGCTCGACGCACTGGCCGAAGCCATGCTGGCG
GAGAATCATACGCATTCGGTGCCGAGAGCCGACGACGACTGGCGCTCATTTCTGATCGGGAATGCCCGCA
GCTTCAGGCAGGCGCTGCTCGCCTACCGCGATGGCGCGCGCATCCATGCCGGCACGCGACCGGGCGCACC
GCAGATGGAAACGGCCGACGCGCAGCTTCGCTTCCTCTGCGAGGCGGGTTTTTCGGCCGGGGACGCCGTC
AATGCGCTGATGACAATCAGCTACTTCACTGTTGGGGCCGTGCTTGAGGAGCAGGCCGGCGACAGCGATG
CCGGCGAGCGCGGCGGCACCGTTGAACAGGCTCCGCTCTCGCCGCTGTTGCGGGCCGCGATAGACGCCTT
CGACGAAGCCGGTCCGGACGCAGCGTTCGAGCAGGGACTCGCGGTGATTGTCGATGGATTGGCGAAAAGG
AGGCTCGTTGTCAGGAACGTTGAAGGACCGAGAAAGGGTGACGATTGATCAGGACCGCTGCCGGAGCGCA
ACCCACTCACTACAGCAGAGCCATGTAGACAACATCCCCTCCCCCTTTCCACCGCGTCAGACGCCCGTAG
CAGCCCGCTACGGGCTTTTTCATGCCCTGCCCTAGCGTCCAAGCCTCACGGCCGCGCTCGGCCTCTCTGG
CGGCCTTCTGGCGCTCCTGCTGCGGCGTCCGCTCGTATGATGATATATTTTTATCTTGTGCAATGTAACA
TCAGAGATTTTGAGACACAACGTGGCTTTCCCCCCCCCCCCCCACCGCGGTGGCGGCCGCCCCGGCCAGC
CTCGCAGAGCAGGATTCCCGTTGAGCACCGCCAGGTGCGAATAAGGGACAGTGAAGAAGGAACACCCGCT
CGCGGGTGGGCCTACTTCACCTATCCTGCCCGGCTGACGCCGTTGGATACACCAAGGAAAGTCTACACGA
ACCCTTTGGCAAAATCCTGTATATCGTGCGAAAAAGGATGGAT
